>Addgene plasmid #13643 | pcDNA3-TLR10-YFP | depositor full sequence | sequence record 7721 | Author sequence
GACGGATCGGGAGATCTCCCGATCCCCTATGGTCGACTCTCAGTACAATCTGCTCTGATGCCGCATAGTT
AAGCCAGTATCTGCTCCCTGCTTGTGTGTTGGAGGTCGCTGAGTAGTGCGCGAGCAAAATTTAAGCTACA
ACAAGGCAAGGCTTGACCGACAATTGCATGAAGAATCTGCTTAGGGTTAGGCGTTTTGCGCTGCTTCGCG
ATGTACGGGCCAGATATACGCGTTGACATTGATTATTGACTAGTTATTAATAGTAATCAATTACGGGGTC
ATTAGTTCATAGCCCATATATGGAGTTCCGCGTTACATAACTTACGGTAAATGGCCCGCCTGGCTGACCG
CCCAACGACCCCCGCCCATTGACGTCAATAATGACGTATGTTCCCATAGTAACGCCAATAGGGACTTTCC
ATTGACGTCAATGGGTGGACTATTTACGGTAAACTGCCCACTTGGCAGTACATCAAGTGTATCATATGCC
AAGTACGCCCCCTATTGACGTCAATGACGGTAAATGGCCCGCCTGGCATTATGCCCAGTACATGACCTTA
TGGGACTTTCCTACTTGGCAGTACATCTACGTATTAGTCATCGCTATTACCATGGTGATGCGGTTTTGGC
AGTACATCAATGGGCGTGGATAGCGGTTTGACTCACGGGGATTTCCAAGTCTCCACCCCATTGACGTCAA
TGGGAGTTTGTTTTGGCACCAAAATCAACGGGACTTTCCAAAATGTCGTAACAACTCCGCCCCATTGACG
CAAATGGGCGGTAGGCGTGTACGGTGGGAGGTCTATATAAGCAGAGCTCTCTGGCTAACTAGAGAACCCA
CTGCTTACTGGCTTATCGAAATTAATACGACTCACTATAGGGAGACCCAAGCTTGGTACCGAGCTCGGAT
CCACTAGTCCAGTGTGGTGGAATTGCCCTTCACCATGAGACTCATCAGAAACATTTACATATTTTGTAGT
ATTGTTATGACAGCAGAGGGTGATGCTCCAGAGCTGCCAGAAGAAAGGGAACTGATGACCAACTGCTCCA
ACATGTCTCTAAGAAAGGTTCCCGCAGACTTGACCCCAGCCACAACGACACTGGATTTATCCTATAACCT
CCTTTTTCAACTCCAGAGTTCAGATTTTCATTCTGTCTCCAAACTGAGAGTTTTGATTCTATGCCATAAC
AGAATTCAACAGCTGGATCTCAAAACCTTTGAATTCAACAAGGAGTTAAGATATTTAGATTTGTCTAATA
ACAGACTGAAGAGTGTAACTTGGTATTTACTGGCAGGTCTCAGGTATTTAGATCTTTCTTTTAATGACTT
TGACACCATGCCTATCTGTGAGGAAGCTGGCAACATGTCACACCTGGAAATCCTAGGTTTGAGTGGGGCA
AAAATACAAAAATCAGATTTCCAGAAAATTGCTCATCTGCATCTAAATACTGTCTTCTTAGGATTCAGAA
CTCTTCCTCATTATGAAGAAGGTAGCCTGCCCATCTTAAACACAACAAAACTGCACATTGTTTTACCAAT
GGACACAAATTTCTGGGTTCTTTTGCGTGATGGAATCAAGACTTCAAAAATATTAGAAATGACAAATATA
GATGGCAAAAGCCAATTTGTAAGTTATGAAATGCAACGAAATCTTAGTTTAGAAAATGCTAAGACATCGG
TTCTATTGCTTAATAAAGTTGATTTACTCTGGGACGACCTTTTCCTTATCTTACAATTTGTTTGGCATAC
ATCAGTGGAACACTTTCAGATCCGAAATGTGACTTTTGGTGGTAAGGCTTATCTTGACCACAATTCATTT
GACTACTCAAATACTGTAATGAGAACTATAAAATTGGAGCATGTACATTTCAGAGTGTTTTACATTCAAC
AGGATAAAATCTATTTGCTTTTGACCAAAATGGACATAGAAAACCTGACAATATCAAATGCACAAATGCC
ACACATGCTTTTCCCGAATTATCCTACGAAATTCCAATATTTAAATTTTGCCAATAATATCTTAACAGAC
GAGTTGTTTAAAAGAACTATCCAACTGCCTCACTTGAAAACTCTCATTTTGAATGGCAATAAACTGGAGA
CACTTTCTTTAGTAAGTTGCTTTGCTAACAACACACCCTTGGAACACTTGGATCTGAGTCAAAATCTATT
ACAACATAAAAATGATGAAAATTGCTCATGGCCAGAAACTGTGGTCAATATGAATCTGTCATACAATAAA
TTGTCTGATTCTGTCTTCAGGTGCTTGCCCAAAAGTATTCAAATACTTGACCTAAATAATAACCAAATCC
AAACTGTACCTAAAGAGACTATTCATCTGATGGCCTTACGAGAACTAAATATTGCATTTAATTTTCTAAC
TGATCTCCCTGGATGCAGTCATTTCAGTAGACTTTCAGTTCTGAACATTGAAATGAACTTCATTCTCAGC
CCATCTCTGGATTTTGTTCAGAGCTGCCAGGAAGTTAAAACTCTAAATGCGGGAAGAAATCCATTCCGGT
GTACCTGTGAATTAAAAAATTTCATTCAGCTTGAAACATATTCAGAGGTCATGATGGTTGGATGGTCAGA
TTCATACACCTGTGAATACCCTTTAAACCTAAGGGGAACTAGGTTAAAAGACGTTCATCTCCACGAATTA
TCTTGCAACACAGCTCTGTTGATTGTCACCATTGTGGTTATTATGCTAGTTCTGGGGTTGGCTGTGGCCT
TCTGCTGTCTCCACTTTGATCTGCCCTGGTATCTCAGGATGCTAGGTCAATGCACACAAACATGGCACAG
GGTTAGGAAAACAACCCAAGAACAACTCAAGAGAAATGTCCGATTCCACGCATTTATTTCATACAGTGAA
CATGATTCTCTGTGGGTGAAGAATGAATTGATCCCCAATCTAGAGAAGGAAGATGGTTCTATCTTGATTT
GCCTTTATGAAAGCTACTTTGACCCTGGCAAAAGCATTAGTGAAAATATTGTAAGCTTCATTGAGAAAAG
CTATAAGTCCATCTTTGTTTTGTCTCCCAACTTTGTCCAGAATGAGTGGTGCCATTATGAATTCTACTTT
GCCCACCACAATCTCTTCCATGAAAATTCTGATCATATAATTCTTATCTTACTGGAACCCATTCCATTCT
ATTGCATTCCCACCAGGTATCATAAACTGAAAGCTCTCCTGGAAAAAAAAGCATACTTGGAATGGCCCAA
GGATAGGCGTAAATGTGGGCTTTTCTGGGCAAACCTTCGAGCTGCTATTAATGTTAATGTATTAGCCACC
AGAGAAATGTATGAACTGCAGACATTCACAGAGTTAAATGAAGAGTCTCGAGGTTCTACAATCTCTCTGA
TGAGAACAGATTGTCTAGTCGAGATGGTGAGCAAGGGCGAGGAGCTGTTCACCGGGGTGGTGCCCATCCT
GGTCGAGCTGGACGGCGACGTAAACGGCCACAAGTTCAGCGTGTCCGGCGAGGGCGAGGGCGATGCCACC
TACGGCAAGCTGACCCTGAAGTTCATCTGCACCACCGGCAAGCTGCCCGTGCCCTGGCCCACCCTCGTGA
CCACCTTCGGCTACGGCCTGAAGTGCTTCGCCCGCTACCCCGACCACATGAAGCAGCACGACTTCTTCAA
GTCCGCCATGCCCGAAGGCTACGTCCAGGAGCGCACCATCTTCTTCAAGGACGACGGCAACTACAAGACC
CGCGCCGAGGTGAAGTTCGAGGGCGACACCCTGGTGAACCGCATCGAGCTGAAGGGCATCGACTTCAAGG
AGGACGGCAACATCCTGGGGCACAAGCTGGAGTACAACTACAACAGCCACAACGTCTATATCATGGCCGA
CAAGCAGAAGAACGGCATCAAGGTGAACTTCAAGATCCGCCACAACATCGAGGACGGCAGCGTGCAGCTC
GCCGACCACTACCAGCAGAACACCCCCATCGGCGACGGCCCCGTGCTGCTGCCCGACAACCACTACCTGA
GCTACCAGTCCGCCCTGAGCAAAGACCCCAACGAGAAGCGCGATCACATGGTCCTGCTGGAGTTCGTGAC
CGCCGCCGGGATCACTCTCGGCATGGACGAGCTGTACAAGTAATCTAGAGGGCCCTATTCTATAGTGTCA
CCTAAATGCTAGAGCTCGCTGATCAGCCTCGACTGTGCCTTCTAGTTGCCAGCCATCTGTTGTTTGCCCC
TCCCCCGTGCCTTCCTTGACCCTGGAAGGTGCCACTCCCACTGTCCTTTCCTAATAAAATGAGGAAATTG
CATCGCATTGTCTGAGTAGGTGTCATTCTATTCTGGGGGGTGGGGTGGGGCAGGACAGCAAGGGGGAGGA
TTGGGAAGACAATAGCAGGCATGCTGGGGATGCGGTGGGCTCTATGGCTTCTGAGGCGGAAAGAACCAGC
TGGGGCTCTAGGGGGTATCCCC
[124 nt withheld, positions 4433-4556]
C
[32 nt withheld, positions 4558-4589]
CA
[57 nt withheld, positions 4592-4648]
A
[49 nt withheld, positions 4650-4698]
CCTTTGACGTTGGAGTCCACGTTCTTT
[37 nt withheld, positions 4726-4762]
ACCCTATCTCGGTCTATTCTTTTGATTTATAAGGGATTTTGGGGATTTCGGCCTATTGGTTAAAAAATGA
GCTGATTTAACAAAAATTTAACGCGAATTAATTCTGTGGAATGTGTGTCAGTTAGGGTGTGGAAAGTCCC
CAGGCTCCCCAGGCAGGCAGAAGTATGCAAAGCATGCATCTCAATTAGTCAGCAACCAGGTGTGGAAAGT
CCCCAGGCTCCCCAGCAGGCAGAAGTATGCAAAGCATGCATCTCAATTAGTCAGCAACCATAGTCCCGCC
CCTAACTCCGCCCATCCCGCCCCTAACTCCGCCCAGTTCCGCCCATTCTCCGCCCCATGGCTGACTAATT
TTTTTTATTTATGCAGAGGCCGAGGCCGCCTCTGCCTCTGAGCTATTCCAGAAGTAGTGAGGAGGCTTTT
TTGGAGGCCTAGGCTTTTGCAAAAAGCTCCCGGGAGCTTGTATATCCATTTTCGGATCTGATCAAGAGAC
AGGATGAGGATCGTTTCGCATGATTGAACAAGATGGATTGCACGCAGGTTCTCCGGCCGCTTGGGTGGAG
AGGCTATTCGGCTATGACTGGGCACAACAGACAATCGGCTGCTCTGATGCCGCCGTGTTCCGGCTGTCAG
CGCAGGGGCGCCCGGTTCTTTTTGTCAAGACCGACCTGTCCGGTGCCCTGAATGAACTGCAGGACGAGGC
AGCGCGGCTATCGTGGCTGGCCACGACGGGCGTTCCTTGCGCAGCTGTGCTCGACGTTGTCACTGAAGCG
GGAAGGGACTGGCTGCTATTGGGCGAAGTGCCGGGGCAGGATCTCCTGTCATCTCACCTTGCTCCTGCCG
AGAAAGTATCCATCATGGCTGATGCAATGCGGCGGCTGCATACGCTTGATCCGGCTACCTGCCCATTCGA
CCACCAAGCGAAACATCGCATCGAGCGAGCACGTACTCGGATGGAAGCCGGTCTTGTCGATCAGGATGAT
CTGGACGAAGAGCATCAGGGGCTCGCGCCAGCCGAACTGTTCGCCAGGCTCAAGGCGCGCATGCCCGACG
GCGAGGATCTCGTCGTGACCCATGGCGATGCCTGCTTGCCGAATATCATGGTGGAAAATGGCCGCTTTTC
TGGATTCATCGACTGTGGCCGGCTGGGTGTGGCGGACCGCTATCAGGACATAGCGTTGGCTACCCGTGAT
ATTGCTGAAGAGCTTGGCGGCGAATGGGCTGACCGCTTCCTCGTGCTTTACGGTATCGCCGCTCCCGATT
CGCAGCGCATCGCCTTCTATCGCCTTCTTGACGAGTTCTTCTGAGCGGGACTCTGGGGTTCGAAATGACC
GACCAAGCGACGCCCAACCTGCCATCACGAGATTTCGATTCCACCGCCGCCTTCTATGAAAGGTTGGGCT
TCGGAATCGTTTTCCGGGACGCCGGCTGGATGATCCTCCAGCGCGGGGATCTCATGCTGGAGTTCTTCGC
CCACCCCAACTTGTTTATTGCAGCTTATAATGGTTACAAATAAAGCAATAGCATCACAAATTTCACAAAT
AAAGCATTTTTTTCACTGCATTCTAGTTGTGGTTTGTCCAAACTCATCAATGTATCTTATCATGTCTGTA
TACCGTCGACCTCTAGCTAGAGCTTGGCGTAATCATGGTCATAGCTGTTTCCTGTGTGAAATTGTTATCC
GCTCACAATTCCACACAACATACGAGCCGGAAGCATAAAGTGTAAAGCCTGGGGTGCCTAATGAGTGAGC
TAACTCACATTAATTGCGTTGCGCTCACTGCCCGCTTTCCAGTCGGGAAACCTGTCGTGCCAGCTGCATT
AATGAATCGGCCAACGCGCGGGGAGAGGCGGTTTGCGTATTGGGCGCTCTTCCGCTTCCTCGCTCACTGA
CTCGCTGCGCTCGGTCGTTCGGCTGCGGCGAGCGGTATCAGCTCACTCAAAGGCGGTAATACGGTTATCC
ACAGAATCAGGGGATAACGCAGGAAAGAACATGTGAGCAAAAGGCCAGCAAAAGGCCAGGAACCGTAAAA
AGGCCGCGTTGCTGGCGTTTTTCCATAGGCTCCGCCCCCCTGACGAGCATCACAAAAATCGACGCTCAAG
TCAGAGGTGGCGAAACCCGACAGGACTATAAAGATACCAGGCGTTTCCCCCTGGAAGCTCCCTCGTGCGC
TCTCCTGTTCCGACCCTGCCGCTTACCGGATACCTGTCCGCCTTTCTCCCTTCGGGAAGCGTGGCGCTTT
CTCAATGCTCACGCTGTAGGTATCTCAGTTCGGTGTAGGTCGTTCGCTCCAAGCTGGGCTGTGTGCACGA
ACCCCCCGTTCAGCCCGACCGCTGCGCCTTATCCGGTAACTATCGTCTTGAGTCCAACCCGGTAAGACAC
GACTTATCGCCACTGGCAGCAGCCACTGGTAACAGGATTAGCAGAGCGAGGTATGTAGGCGGTGCTACAG
AGTTCTTGAAGTGGTGGCCTAACTACGGCTACACTAGAAGGACAGTATTTGGTATCTGCGCTCTGCTGAA
GCCAGTTACCTTCGGAAAAAGAGTTGGTAGCTCTTGATCCGGCAAACAAACCACCGCTGGTAGCGGTGGT
TTTTTTGTTTGCAAGCAGCAGATTACGCGCAGAAAAAAAGGATCTCAAGAAGATCCTTTGATCTTTTCTA
CGGGGTCTGACGCTCAGTGGAACGAAAACTCACGTTAAGGGATTTTGGTCATGAGATTATCAAAAAGGAT
CTTCACCTAGATCCTTTTAAATTAAAAATGAAGTTTTAAATCAATCTAAAGTATATATGAGTAAACTTGG
TCTGACAGTTACCAATGCTTAATCAGTGAGGCACCTATCTCAGCGATCTGTCTATTTCGTTCATCCATAG
TTGCCTGACTCCCCGTCGTGTAGATAACTACGATACGGGAGGGCTTACCATCTGGCCCCAGTGCTGCAAT
GATACCGCGAGACCCACGCTCACCGGCTCCAGATTTATCAGCAATAAACCAGCCAGCCGGAAGGGCCGAG
CGCAGAAGTGGTCCTGCAACTTTATCCGCCTCCATCCAGTCTATTAATTGTTGCCGGGAAGCTAGAGTAA
GTAGTTCGCCAGTTAATAGTTTGCGCAACGTTGTTGCCATTGCTACAGGCATCGTGGTGTCACGCTCGTC
GTTTGGTATGGCTTCATTCAGCTCCGGTTCCCAACGATCAAGGCGAGTTACATGATCCCCCATGTTGTGC
AAAAAAGCGGTTAGCTCCTTCGGTCCTCCGATCGTTGTCAGAAGTAAGTTGGCCGCAGTGTTATCACTCA
TGGTTATGGCAGCACTGCATAATTCTCTTACTGTCATGCCATCCGTAAGATGCTTTTCTGTGACTGGTGA
GTACTCAACCAAGTCATTCTGAGAATAGTGTATGCGGCGACCGAGTTGCTCTTGCCCGGCGTCAATACGG
GATAATACCGCGCCACATAGCAGAACTTTAAAAGTGCTCATCATTGGAAAACGTTCTTCGGGGCGAAAAC
TCTCAAGGATCTTACCGCTGTTGAGATCCAGTTCGATGTAACCCACTCGTGCACCCAACTGATCTTCAGC
ATCTTTTACTTTCACCAGCGTTTCTGGGTGAGCAAAAACAGGAAGGCAAAATGCCGCAAAAAAGGGAATA
AGGGCGACACGGAAATGTTGAATACTCATACTCTTCCTTTTTCAATATTATTGAAGCATTTATCAGGGTT
ATTGTCTCATGAGCGGATACATATTTGAATGTATTTAGAAAAATAAACAAATAGGGGTTCCGCGCACATT
TCCCCGAAAAGTGCCACCTGACGTC
Features (pLannotate 1.2.2; 22 found; start..end, strand, type, name):
     36..80      -  misc_feature   bom (fragment): basis of mobility region from pBR322
    235..614     +  enhancer       CMV enhancer: human cytomegalovirus immediate early enhancer
    615..818     +  promoter       CMV promoter: human cytomegalovirus (CMV) immediate early promoter
    814..847     +  LTR            5' LTR (truncated) (fragment): truncated 5' long terminal repeat (LTR) from HIV-1
    863..881     +  promoter       T7 promoter: promoter for bacteriophage T7 RNA polymerase
    945..3377    +  CDS            TLR10: TLR10_HUMAN - Experimental evidence at protein level: Swiss-Prot protein existence level 1. Participates in the innate immune response to microbial agents. Acts via MYD88 and TRAF6, leading to NF-kappa-B activation, cytokine secretion and the inflammatory response (By similarity). From Homo sapiens (Human).
   3384..4100    +  CDS            EYFP-Q69K: EYFP-Q69K is a basic (constitutively fluorescent) green/yellow fluorescent protein published in 1999, derived from Aequorea victoria. It has moderate acid sensitivity.
   4119..4137    -  promoter       SP6 promoter: promoter for bacteriophage SP6 RNA polymerase
   4163..4387    +  polyA_signal   bGH poly(A) signal: bovine growth hormone polyadenylation signal
   4391..4412    +  promoter       SV40 promoter (fragment): SV40 enhancer and early promoter
   4433..4861    +  rep_origin     f1 ori (sequence partly withheld): f1 bacteriophage origin of replication; arrow indicates direction of (+) strand synthesis
   4875..5205    +  promoter       SV40 promoter: SV40 enhancer and early promoter
   5272..6063    +  CDS            neo: KKA2_KLEPN - Also known as kan, nptII. Experimental evidence at protein level: Swiss-Prot protein existence level 1. Resistance to kanamycin, neomycin, paromomycin, ribostamycin, butirosin and gentamicin B. From Klebsiella pneumoniae.
   6087..6245    +  CDS            ble (fragment): BLE_KLEPN - Experimental evidence at protein level: Swiss-Prot protein existence level 1. Binding protein with a strong affinity to the bleomycin family of antibiotics. Binds to CL990; an antimitotic-antibiotic compound. From Klebsiella pneumoniae.
   6240..6361    +  polyA_signal   SV40 poly(A) signal: SV40 polyadenylation signal
   6434..6450    -  protein_bind   lac operator: The lac repressor binds to the lac operator to inhibit transcription in E. coli. This inhibition can be relieved by adding lactose or isopropyl-β-D-thiogalactopyranoside (IPTG). lac repressor encoded by lacI
   6458..6488    -  promoter       lac promoter: promoter for the E. coli lac operon
   6503..6524    -  protein_bind   CAP binding site: CAP binding activates transcription in the presence of cAMP. E. coli catabolite activator protein
   6537..6629    -  CDS            lacI (fragment): lac repressor; lacI; The lac repressor binds to the lac operator to inhibit transcription in E. coli. This inhibition can be relieved by adding lactose or isopropyl-β-D-thiogalactopyranoside (IPTG).
   6812..7400    -  rep_origin     ori: high-copy-number ColE1/pMB1/pBR322/pUC origin of replication
   7571..8431    -  CDS            AmpR: β-lactamase; bla; confers resistance to ampicillin, carbenicillin, and related antibiotics
   8432..8536    -  promoter       AmpR promoter: bla
