[The description below was written by a language model from this plasmid's Addgene catalogue record and pLannotate feature annotations shown in this document.]
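Description:
pcDNA3-TLR10-YFP is a mammalian expression plasmid built on a pcDNA3-YFP backbone, carrying human Toll-like receptor 10 (TLR10, also known as CD290) fused at its C terminus to a yellow fluorescent protein. The annotated depositor sequence is about 8.6 kb, consistent with the roughly 6.1 kb backbone plus the approximately 2.5 kb insert. In bacteria it replicates from a high-copy ColE1/pUC-type origin and is selected with ampicillin through the β-lactamase gene. An f1 origin is also present, which allows single-stranded DNA production. For stable selection in mammalian cells, an SV40 enhancer/early promoter drives the neomycin phosphotransferase gene, followed by an SV40 polyadenylation signal, conferring G418 resistance.

The expression cassette uses the human cytomegalovirus immediate early enhancer and promoter to drive strong constitutive transcription of the TLR10 open reading frame. This runs almost directly into the fluorescent protein coding sequence, which the annotation software identifies as the EYFP-Q69K variant, and the transcript is terminated by the bovine growth hormone polyadenylation signal. The insert was cloned between a retained BamHI site at the 5′ end and a destroyed SalI/XhoI junction at the 3′ end, placing the receptor in frame with the backbone-encoded tag. T7 and SP6 promoters flank the cassette and provide sequencing or in vitro transcription entry points. Short annotated fragments such as a truncated HIV-1 LTR, ble, lacI and bom are likely backbone remnants or annotation matches rather than functional elements.

TLR10 is an innate immune receptor, and the fluorescent fusion would suit visualising its expression and subcellular localisation in transfected cells, although the record does not state a specific application.
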