Addgene plasmid #13643: pcDNA3-TLR10-YFP
Depositing lab: Doug Golenbock. Depositing organization: University of Massachusetts, Worcester.
Backbone
  Vector backbone: pcDNA3-YFP
  Backbone size w/o insert (bp): 6100
  Vector type: Mammalian Expression
  Selectable markers: Neomycin (select with G418)
Growth in bacteria
  Bacterial resistance: Ampicillin, 100 μg/mL
  Growth temperature: 37°C
  Growth strain: DH5alpha
  Copy number: High Copy
Gene/Insert
  Gene/Insert name: Toll-Like Receptor 10 (alt name: TLR10)
  Species: H. sapiens (human)
  Insert size (bp): 2477
  Entrez Gene: TLR10 (a.k.a. CD290)
  Tag / fusion protein: YFP (C terminal on backbone)
  Cloning method: Restriction Enzyme; 5′ cloning site BamH I (not destroyed); 3′ cloning site Sal I / Xho I (destroyed during cloning)
  Sequencing primers: 5′ T7; 3′ GTCTTGTAGTTGCCGTCGTC
Terms and licenses: Academic/Nonprofit Terms; Industry Terms: Not Available to Industry
Depositor comments: The primer for sequencing out the 5' end of the GFP based constructs (GFP/EGFP, CFP, YFP) is 5'- GTCTTGTAGTTGCCGTCGTC -3'
How to cite: pcDNA3-TLR10-YFP was a gift from Doug Golenbock (Addgene plasmid # 13643 ; http://n2t.net/addgene:13643 ; RRID:Addgene_13643)
