>Addgene plasmid #13643 | pcDNA3-TLR10-YFP | addgene partial sequence | sequence record 21473 | 13643 with EXFP-R (5' GTCTTGTAGTTGCCGTCGTC 3')
CGTAGCCTTCGGGCATGGCGGACTTGAAGAAGTCGTGCTGCTTCATGTGGTCGGGGTAGCGGGCGAAGCA
CTTCAGGCCGTAGCCGAAGGTGGTCACGAGGGTGGGCCAGGGCACGGGCAGCTTGCCGGTGGTGCAGATG
AACTTCAGGGTCAGCTTGCCGTAGGTGGCATCGCCCTCGCCCTCGCCGGACACGCTGAACTTGTGGCCGT
TTACGTCGCCGTCCAGCTCGACCAGGATGGGCACCACCCCGGTGAACAGCTCCTCGCCCTTGCTCACCAT
CTCGACTAGACAATCTGTTCTCATCAGAGAGATTGTAGAACCTCGAGACTCTTCATTTAACTCTGTGAAT
GTCTGCAGTTCATACATTTCTCTGGTGGCTAATACATTAACATTAATAGCAGCTCGAAGGTTTGCCCAGA
AAAGCCCACATTTACGCCTATCCTTGGGCCATTCCAAGTATGCTTTTTTTTCCAGGAGAGCTTTCAGTTT
ATGATACCTGGTGGGAATGCAATAGAATGGAATGGGTTCCAGTAAGATAAGAATTATATGATCAGAATTT
TCATGGAAGAGATTGTGGTGGGCAAAGTAGAATTCATAATGGCACCACTCATTCTGGACAAAGTTGGGAG
ACAAAACAAAGATGGACTTATAGCTTTTCTCAATGAAGCTTACAATATTTTCACTAATGCTTTTGCCAGG
GTCAAAGTAGCTTTCATAAAGGCAAATCAAGATAGAACCATCTTCCTTCTCTAGATTGGGGATCAATTCA
TTCTTCACCCACAGAGAATCATGTTCACTGTATGAAATAAATGCGTGG
