>Addgene plasmid #13643 | pcDNA3-TLR10-YFP | addgene partial sequence | sequence record 21474 | T7 5'-TAATACGACTCACTATAGGG-3'
CTTCACCATGAGACTCATCAGAAACATTTACATATTTTGTAGTATTGTTATGACAGCAGAGGGTGATGCT
CCAGAGCTGCCAGAAGAAAGGGAACTGATGACCAACTGCTCCAACATGTCTCTAAGAAAGGTTCCCGCAG
ACTTGACCCCAGCCACAACGACACTGGATTTATCCTATAACCTCCTTTTTCAACTCCAGAGTTCAGATTT
TCATTCTGTCTCCAAACTGAGAGTTTTGATTCTATGCCATAACAGAATTCAACAGCTGGATCTCAAAACC
TTTGAATTCAACAAGGAGTTAAGATATTTAGATTTGTCTAATAACAGACTGAAGAGTGTAACTTGGTATT
TACTGGCAGGTCTCAGGTATTTAGATCTTTCTTTTAATGACTTTGACACCATGCCTATCTGTGAGGAAGC
TGGCAACATGTCACACCTGGAAATCCTAGGTTTGAGTGGGGCAAAAATACAAAAATCAGATTTCCAGAAA
ATTGCTCATCTGCATCTAAATACTGTCTTCTTAGGATTCAGAACTCTTCCTCATTATGAAGAAGGTAGCC
TGCCCATCTTAAACACAACAAAACTGCACATTGTTTTACCAATGGACACAAATTTCTGGGTTCTTTTGCG
TGATGGAATCAAGACTCAAAAATATTAGAAATGACAAATATAGATGGCAAAAGCCAATTTGTA
